LOCUS       Exported 14085 bp ds-DNA circular SYN 12-MAY-2021
DEFINITION  3rd generation lenti vector encoding dCAS9-VP64 with 2A Blast
            resistance marker (EF1a-NLS-dCas9(N863)-VP64-2A-Blast-WPRE).
ACCESSION   .
VERSION     .
KEYWORDS    lenti dCAS-VP64_Blast
SOURCE      synthetic DNA construct
  ORGANISM  synthetic DNA construct
REFERENCE   1 (bases 1 to 14085)
  AUTHORS   Konermann S, Brigham MD, Trevino AE, Joung J, Abudayyeh OO, Barcena
            C, Hsu PD, Habib N, Gootenberg JS, Nishimasu H, Nureki O, Zhang F
  TITLE     Genome-scale transcriptional activation by an engineered CRISPR-Cas9
            complex.
  JOURNAL   Nature. 2014 Dec 10. doi: 10.1038/nature14136.
  PUBMED    25494202
REFERENCE   2 (bases 1 to 14085)
  AUTHORS   .
  TITLE     Direct Submission
  JOURNAL   Exported May 12, 2021 from SnapGene Server 1.1.58
            http://www.snapgene.com
FEATURES             Location/Qualifiers
     source          1..14085
                     /organism="synthetic DNA construct"
                     /mol_type="other DNA"
     primer_bind     complement(47..66)
                     /label=pRS-marker
                     /note="pRS vectors, use to sequence yeast selectable
                     marker"
     enhancer        238..617
                     /label=CMV enhancer
                     /note="human cytomegalovirus immediate early enhancer"
     promoter        619..817
                     /label=CMV promoter
                     /note="human cytomegalovirus (CMV) immediate early
                     promoter"
     primer_bind     772..792
                     /label=CMV-F
                     /note="Human CMV immediate early promoter, forward primer"
     LTR             835..1015
                     /label=5' LTR (truncated)
                     /note="truncated 5' long terminal repeat (LTR) from HIV-1"
     misc_feature    1062..1187
                     /label=HIV-1 Psi
                     /note="packaging signal of human immunodeficiency virus
                     type 1"
     misc_feature    1680..1913
                     /label=RRE
                     /note="The Rev response element (RRE) of HIV-1 allows for
                     Rev-dependent mRNA export from the nucleus to the
                     cytoplasm."
     CDS             2098..2142
                     /codon_start=1
                     /product="antigenic peptide corresponding to amino acids
                     655 to 669 of the HIV envelope protein gp41 (Lutje Hulsik
                     et al., 2013)"
                     /label=gp41 peptide
                     /note="recognized by the 2H10 single-chain llama nanobody"
                     /translation="KNEQELLELDKWASL"
     misc_feature    2440..2557
                     /label=cPPT/CTS
                     /note="central polypurine tract and central termination
                     sequence of HIV-1"
     promoter        2687..3865
                     /label=EF-1-alpha promoter
                     /note="strong constitutive promoter for human elongation
                     factor EF-1-alpha"
     intron          2918..3856
                     /label=EF-1-alpha intron A
                     /note="intron upstream of the start codon of human
                     EF-1-alpha"
     primer_bind     3813..3833
                     /label=EF1a-F
                     /note="Human elongation factor-1a promoter, forward primer"
     CDS             3881..3928
                     /codon_start=1
                     /product="bipartite nuclear localization signal from
                     nucleoplasmin"
                     /label=nucleoplasmin NLS
                     /translation="KRPAATKKAGQAKKKK"
     CDS             3929..8029
                     /codon_start=1
                     /product="catalytically dead mutant of the Cas9
                     endonuclease from the Streptococcus pyogenes Type II
                     CRISPR/Cas system"
                     /label=dCas9
                     /note="RNA-guided DNA-binding protein that lacks
                     endonuclease activity due to the D10A mutation in the RuvC
                     catalytic domain and the N863A mutation in the HNH
                     catalytic domain"
                     /translation="DKKYSIGLAIGTNSVGWAVITDEYKVPSKKFKVLGNTDRHSIKKN
                     LIGALLFDSGETAEATRLKRTARRRYTRRKNRICYLQEIFSNEMAKVDDSFFHRLEESF
                     LVEEDKKHERHPIFGNIVDEVAYHEKYPTIYHLRKKLVDSTDKADLRLIYLALAHMIKF
                     RGHFLIEGDLNPDNSDVDKLFIQLVQTYNQLFEENPINASGVDAKAILSARLSKSRRLE
                     NLIAQLPGEKKNGLFGNLIALSLGLTPNFKSNFDLAEDAKLQLSKDTYDDDLDNLLAQI
                     GDQYADLFLAAKNLSDAILLSDILRVNTEITKAPLSASMIKRYDEHHQDLTLLKALVRQ
                     QLPEKYKEIFFDQSKNGYAGYIDGGASQEEFYKFIKPILEKMDGTEELLVKLNREDLLR
                     KQRTFDNGSIPHQIHLGELHAILRRQEDFYPFLKDNREKIEKILTFRIPYYVGPLARGN
                     SRFAWMTRKSEETITPWNFEEVVDKGASAQSFIERMTNFDKNLPNEKVLPKHSLLYEYF
                     TVYNELTKVKYVTEGMRKPAFLSGEQKKAIVDLLFKTNRKVTVKQLKEDYFKKIECFDS
                     VEISGVEDRFNASLGTYHDLLKIIKDKDFLDNEENEDILEDIVLTLTLFEDREMIEERL
                     KTYAHLFDDKVMKQLKRRRYTGWGRLSRKLINGIRDKQSGKTILDFLKSDGFANRNFMQ
                     LIHDDSLTFKEDIQKAQVSGQGDSLHEHIANLAGSPAIKKGILQTVKVVDELVKVMGRH
                     KPENIVIEMARENQTTQKGQKNSRERMKRIEEGIKELGSQILKEHPVENTQLQNEKLYL
                     YYLQNGRDMYVDQELDINRLSDYDVDHIVPQSFLKDDSIDNKVLTRSDKARGKSDNVPS
                     EEVVKKMKNYWRQLLNAKLITQRKFDNLTKAERGGLSELDKAGFIKRQLVETRQITKHV
                     AQILDSRMNTKYDENDKLIREVKVITLKSKLVSDFRKDFQFYKVREINNYHHAHDAYLN
                     AVVGTALIKKYPKLESEFVYGDYKVYDVRKMIAKSEQEIGKATAKYFFYSNIMNFFKTE
                     ITLANGEIRKRPLIETNGETGEIVWDKGRDFATVRKVLSMPQVNIVKKTEVQTGGFSKE
                     SILPKRNSDKLIARKKDWDPKKYGGFDSPTVAYSVLVVAKVEKGKSKKLKSVKELLGIT
                     IMERSSFEKNPIDFLEAKGYKEVKKDLIIKLPKYSLFELENGRKRMLASAGELQKGNEL
                     ALPSKYVNFLYLASHYEKLKGSPEDNEQKQLFVEQHKHYLDEIIEQISEFSKRVILADA
                     NLDKVLSAYNKHRDKPIREQAENIIHLFTLTNLGAPAAFKYFDTTIDRKRYTSTKEVLD
                     ATLIHQSITGLYETRIDLSQLGGD"
     CDS             8084..8104
                     /codon_start=1
                     /product="nuclear localization signal of SV40 (simian virus
                     40) large T antigen"
                     /label=SV40 NLS
                     /translation="PKKKRKV"
     CDS             8129..8278
                     /codon_start=1
                     /product="tetrameric repeat of the minimal activation
                     domain of herpes simplex virus VP16 (Beerli et al., 1998)"
                     /label=VP64
                     /translation="DALDDFDLDMLGSDALDDFDLDMLGSDALDDFDLDMLGSDALDDF
                     DLDML"
     CDS             8300..8353
                     /codon_start=1
                     /product="2A peptide from Thosea asigna virus capsid
                     protein"
                     /label=T2A
                     /note="Eukaryotic ribosomes fail to insert a peptide bond
                     between the Gly and Pro residues, yielding separate
                     polypeptides."
                     /translation="EGRGSLLTCGDVEENPGP"
     CDS             8354..8752
                     /codon_start=1
                     /gene="Aspergillus terreus BSD"
                     /product="blasticidin S deaminase"
                     /label=BSD
                     /note="confers resistance to blasticidin"
                     /translation="MAKPLSQEESTLIERATATINSIPISEDYSVASAALSSDGRIFTG
                     VNVYHFTGGPCAELVVLGTAAAAAAGNLTCIVAIGNENRGILSPCGRCRQVLLDLHPGI
                     KAIVKDSDGQPTAVGIRELLPSGYVWEG"
     misc_feature    8777..9365
                     /label=WPRE
                     /note="woodchuck hepatitis virus posttranscriptional
                     regulatory element"
     primer_bind     complement(8830..8850)
                     /label=WPRE-R
                     /note="WPRE, reverse primer"
     CDS             complement(9248..9259)
                     /codon_start=1
                     /product="Factor Xa recognition and cleavage site"
                     /label=Factor Xa site
                     /translation="IEGR"
     primer_bind     complement(9368..9384)
                     /label=KS primer
                     /note="common sequencing primer, one of multiple similar
                     variants"
     primer_bind     complement(9369..9385)
                     /label=pBluescriptKS
                     /note="For pBluescript vector"
     LTR             9890..10070
                     /label=5' LTR (truncated)
                     /note="truncated 5' long terminal repeat (LTR) from HIV-1"
     primer_bind     complement(10096..10113)
                     /label=BGH-rev
                     /note="Bovine growth hormone terminator, reverse primer.
                     Also called BGH reverse"
     polyA_signal    10102..10326
                     /label=bGH poly(A) signal
                     /note="bovine growth hormone polyadenylation signal"
     rep_origin      10372..10800
                     /direction=RIGHT
                     /label=f1 ori
                     /note="f1 bacteriophage origin of replication; arrow
                     indicates direction of (+) strand synthesis"
     primer_bind     complement(10459..10478)
                     /label=F1ori-R
                     /note="F1 origin, reverse primer"
     primer_bind     10669..10690
                     /label=F1ori-F
                     /note="F1 origin, forward primer"
     primer_bind     complement(10809..10829)
                     /label=pBABE 3'
                     /note="SV40 enhancer, reverse primer for pBABE vectors"
     promoter        10814..11143
                     /label=SV40 promoter
                     /note="SV40 enhancer and early promoter"
     rep_origin      10994..11129
                     /label=SV40 ori
                     /note="SV40 origin of replication"
     primer_bind     11056..11075
                     /label=SV40pro-F
                     /note="SV40 promoter/origin, forward primer"
     promoter        11191..11238
                     /label=EM7 promoter
                     /note="synthetic bacterial promoter "
     CDS             11257..11631
                     /codon_start=1
                     /gene="Sh ble from Streptoalloteichus hindustanus"
                     /product="antibiotic-binding protein"
                     /label=BleoR
                     /note="confers resistance to bleomycin, phleomycin, and
                     Zeocin(TM)"
                     /translation="MAKLTSAVPVLTARDVAGAVEFWTDRLGFSRDFVEDDFAGVVRDD
                     VTLFISAVQDQVVPDNTLAWVWVRGLDELYAEWSEVVSTNFRDASGPAMTEIGEQPWGR
                     EFALRDPAGNCVHFVAEEQD"
     polyA_signal    11761..11882
                     /label=SV40 poly(A) signal
                     /note="SV40 polyadenylation signal"
     primer_bind     complement(11798..11817)
                     /label=SV40pA-R
                     /note="SV40 polyA, reverse primer"
     primer_bind     11852..11871
                     /label=EBV-rev
                     /note="SV40 polyA terminator, reverse primer"
     primer_bind     complement(11931..11947)
                     /label=M13 rev
                     /note="common sequencing primer, one of multiple similar
                     variants"
     primer_bind     complement(11931..11947)
                     /label=M13 Reverse
                     /note="In lacZ gene. Also called M13-rev"
     primer_bind     complement(11944..11966)
                     /label=M13/pUC Reverse
                     /note="In lacZ gene"
     protein_bind    11955..11971
                     /label=lac operator
                     /bound_moiety="lac repressor encoded by lacI"
                     /note="The lac repressor binds to the lac operator to
                     inhibit transcription in E. coli. This inhibition can be
                     relieved by adding lactose or
                     isopropyl-beta-D-thiogalactopyranoside (IPTG)."
     promoter        complement(11979..12009)
                     /label=lac promoter
                     /note="promoter for the E. coli lac operon"
     protein_bind    12024..12045
                     /label=CAP binding site
                     /bound_moiety="E. coli catabolite activator protein"
                     /note="CAP binding activates transcription in the presence
                     of cAMP."
     primer_bind     complement(12162..12179)
                     /label=L4440
                     /note="L4440 vector, forward primer"
     rep_origin      complement(12333..12921)
                     /direction=LEFT
                     /label=ori
                     /note="high-copy-number ColE1/pMB1/pBR322/pUC origin of
                     replication"
     primer_bind     complement(12413..12432)
                     /label=pBR322ori-F
                     /note="pBR322 origin, forward primer"
     CDS             complement(13092..13952)
                     /codon_start=1
                     /gene="bla"
                     /product="beta-lactamase"
                     /label=AmpR
                     /note="confers resistance to ampicillin, carbenicillin, and
                     related antibiotics"
                     /translation="MSIQHFRVALIPFFAAFCLPVFAHPETLVKVKDAEDQLGARVGYI
                     ELDLNSGKILESFRPEERFPMMSTFKVLLCGAVLSRIDAGQEQLGRRIHYSQNDLVEYS
                     PVTEKHLTDGMTVRELCSAAITMSDNTAANLLLTTIGGPKELTAFLHNMGDHVTRLDRW
                     EPELNEAIPNDERDTTMPVAMATTLRKLLTGELLTLASRQQLIDWMEADKVAGPLLRSA
                     LPAGWFIADKSGAGERGSRGIIAALGPDGKPSRIVVIYTTGSQATMDERNRQIAEIGAS
                     LIKHW"
     primer_bind     13715..13734
                     /label=Amp-R
                     /note="Ampicillin resistance gene, reverse primer"
     promoter        complement(13953..14057)
                     /gene="bla"
                     /label=AmpR promoter
ORIGIN
        1 gtcgacggat cgggagatct cccgatcccc tatggtgcac tctcagtaca atctgctctg
       61 atgccgcata gttaagccag tatctgctcc ctgcttgtgt gttggaggtc gctgagtagt
      121 gcgcgagcaa aatttaagct acaacaaggc aaggcttgac cgacaattgc atgaagaatc
      181 tgcttagggt taggcgtttt gcgctgcttc gcgatgtacg ggccagatat acgcgttgac
      241 attgattatt gactagttat taatagtaat caattacggg gtcattagtt catagcccat
      301 atatggagtt ccgcgttaca taacttacgg taaatggccc gcctggctga ccgcccaacg
      361 acccccgccc attgacgtca ataatgacgt atgttcccat agtaacgcca atagggactt
      421 tccattgacg tcaatgggtg gagtatttac ggtaaactgc ccacttggca gtacatcaag
      481 tgtatcatat gccaagtacg ccccctattg acgtcaatga cggtaaatgg cccgcctggc
      541 attatgccca gtacatgacc ttatgggact ttcctacttg gcagtacatc tacgtattag
      601 tcatcgctat taccatggtg atgcggtttt ggcagtacat caatgggcgt ggatagcggt
      661 ttgactcacg gggatttcca agtctccacc ccattgacgt caatgggagt ttgttttggc
      721 accaaaatca acgggacttt ccaaaatgtc gtaacaactc cgccccattg acgcaaatgg
      781 gcggtaggcg tgtacggtgg gaggtctata taagcagcgc gttttgcctg tactgggtct
      841 ctctggttag accagatctg agcctgggag ctctctggct aactagggaa cccactgctt
      901 aagcctcaat aaagcttgcc ttgagtgctt caagtagtgt gtgcccgtct gttgtgtgac
      961 tctggtaact agagatccct cagacccttt tagtcagtgt ggaaaatctc tagcagtggc
     1021 gcccgaacag ggacttgaaa gcgaaaggga aaccagagga gctctctcga cgcaggactc
     1081 ggcttgctga agcgcgcacg gcaagaggcg aggggcggcg actggtgagt acgccaaaaa
     1141 ttttgactag cggaggctag aaggagagag atgggtgcga gagcgtcagt attaagcggg
     1201 ggagaattag atcgcgatgg gaaaaaattc ggttaaggcc agggggaaag aaaaaatata
     1261 aattaaaaca tatagtatgg gcaagcaggg agctagaacg attcgcagtt aatcctggcc
     1321 tgttagaaac atcagaaggc tgtagacaaa tactgggaca gctacaacca tcccttcaga
     1381 caggatcaga agaacttaga tcattatata atacagtagc aaccctctat tgtgtgcatc
     1441 aaaggataga gataaaagac accaaggaag ctttagacaa gatagaggaa gagcaaaaca
     1501 aaagtaagac caccgcacag caagcggccg ctgatcttca gacctggagg aggagatatg
     1561 agggacaatt ggagaagtga attatataaa tataaagtag taaaaattga accattagga
     1621 gtagcaccca ccaaggcaaa gagaagagtg gtgcagagag aaaaaagagc agtgggaata
     1681 ggagctttgt tccttgggtt cttgggagca gcaggaagca ctatgggcgc agcgtcaatg
     1741 acgctgacgg tacaggccag acaattattg tctggtatag tgcagcagca gaacaatttg
     1801 ctgagggcta ttgaggcgca acagcatctg ttgcaactca cagtctgggg catcaagcag
     1861 ctccaggcaa gaatcctggc tgtggaaaga tacctaaagg atcaacagct cctggggatt
     1921 tggggttgct ctggaaaact catttgcacc actgctgtgc cttggaatgc tagttggagt
     1981 aataaatctc tggaacagat ttggaatcac acgacctgga tggagtggga cagagaaatt
     2041 aacaattaca caagcttaat acactcctta attgaagaat cgcaaaacca gcaagaaaag
     2101 aatgaacaag aattattgga attagataaa tgggcaagtt tgtggaattg gtttaacata
     2161 acaaattggc tgtggtatat aaaattattc ataatgatag taggaggctt ggtaggttta
     2221 agaatagttt ttgctgtact ttctatagtg aatagagtta ggcagggata ttcaccatta
     2281 tcgtttcaga cccacctccc aaccccgagg ggacccgaca ggcccgaagg aatagaagaa
     2341 gaaggtggag agagagacag agacagatcc attcgattag tgaacggatc ggcactgcgt
     2401 gcgccaattc tgcagacaaa tggcagtatt catccacaat tttaaaagaa aaggggggat
     2461 tggggggtac agtgcagggg aaagaatagt agacataata gcaacagaca tacaaactaa
     2521 agaattacaa aaacaaatta caaaaattca aaattttcgg gtttattaca gggacagcag
     2581 agatccagtt tggttaatta gctagctgca aagatggata aagttttaaa cagagaggaa
     2641 tctttgcagc taatggacct tctaggtctt gaaaggagtg ggaattggct ccggtgcccg
     2701 tcagtgggca gagcgcacat cgcccacagt ccccgagaag ttggggggag gggtcggcaa
     2761 ttgaaccggt gcctagagaa ggtggcgcgg ggtaaactgg gaaagtgatg tcgtgtactg
     2821 gctccgcctt tttcccgagg gtgggggaga accgtatata agtgcagtag tcgccgtgaa
     2881 cgttcttttt cgcaacgggt ttgccgccag aacacaggta agtgccgtgt gtggttcccg
     2941 cgggcctggc ctctttacgg gttatggccc ttgcgtgcct tgaattactt ccacctggct
     3001 gcagtacgtg attcttgatc ccgagcttcg ggttggaagt gggtgggaga gttcgaggcc
     3061 ttgcgcttaa ggagcccctt cgcctcgtgc ttgagttgag gcctggcctg ggcgctgggg
     3121 ccgccgcgtg cgaatctggt ggcaccttcg cgcctgtctc gctgctttcg ataagtctct
     3181 agccatttaa aatttttgat gacctgctgc gacgcttttt ttctggcaag atagtcttgt
     3241 aaatgcgggc caagatctgc acactggtat ttcggttttt ggggccgcgg gcggcgacgg
     3301 ggcccgtgcg tcccagcgca catgttcggc gaggcggggc ctgcgagcgc ggccaccgag
     3361 aatcggacgg gggtagtctc aagctggccg gcctgctctg gtgcctggcc tcgcgccgcc
     3421 gtgtatcgcc ccgccctggg cggcaaggct ggcccggtcg gcaccagttg cgtgagcgga
     3481 aagatggccg cttcccggcc ctgctgcagg gagctcaaaa tggaggacgc ggcgctcggg
     3541 agagcgggcg ggtgagtcac ccacacaaag gaaaagggcc tttccgtcct cagccgtcgc
     3601 ttcatgtgac tccacggagt accgggcgcc gtccaggcac ctcgattagt tctcgagctt
     3661 ttggagtacg tcgtctttag gttgggggga ggggttttat gcgatggagt ttccccacac
     3721 tgagtgggtg gagactgaag ttaggccagc ttggcacttg atgtaattct ccttggaatt
     3781 tgcccttttt gagtttggat cttggttcat tctcaagcct cagacagtgg ttcaaagttt
     3841 ttttcttcca tttcaggtgt cgtgacgtac ggccaccatg aaaaggccgg cggccacgaa
     3901 aaaggccggc caggcaaaaa agaaaaagga caagaagtac agcatcggcc tggccatcgg
     3961 caccaactct gtgggctggg ccgtgatcac cgacgagtac aaggtgccca gcaagaaatt
     4021 caaggtgctg ggcaacaccg accggcacag catcaagaag aacctgatcg gagccctgct
     4081 gttcgacagc ggcgaaacag ccgaggccac ccggctgaag agaaccgcca gaagaagata
     4141 caccagacgg aagaaccgga tctgctatct gcaagagatc ttcagcaacg agatggccaa
     4201 ggtggacgac agcttcttcc acagactgga agagtccttc ctggtggaag aggataagaa
     4261 gcacgagcgg caccccatct tcggcaacat cgtggacgag gtggcctacc acgagaagta
     4321 ccccaccatc taccacctga gaaagaaact ggtggacagc accgacaagg ccgacctgcg
     4381 gctgatctat ctggccctgg cccacatgat caagttccgg ggccacttcc tgatcgaggg
     4441 cgacctgaac cccgacaaca gcgacgtgga caagctgttc atccagctgg tgcagaccta
     4501 caaccagctg ttcgaggaaa accccatcaa cgccagcggc gtggacgcca aggccatcct
     4561 gtctgccaga ctgagcaaga gcagacggct ggaaaatctg atcgcccagc tgcccggcga
     4621 gaagaagaat ggcctgttcg gcaacctgat tgccctgagc ctgggcctga cccccaactt
     4681 caagagcaac ttcgacctgg ccgaggatgc caaactgcag ctgagcaagg acacctacga
     4741 cgacgacctg gacaacctgc tggcccagat cggcgaccag tacgccgacc tgtttctggc
     4801 cgccaagaac ctgtccgacg ccatcctgct gagcgacatc ctgagagtga acaccgagat
     4861 caccaaggcc cccctgagcg cctctatgat caagagatac gacgagcacc accaggacct
     4921 gaccctgctg aaagctctcg tgcggcagca gctgcctgag aagtacaaag agattttctt
     4981 cgaccagagc aagaacggct acgccggcta cattgacggc ggagccagcc aggaagagtt
     5041 ctacaagttc atcaagccca tcctggaaaa gatggacggc accgaggaac tgctcgtgaa
     5101 gctgaacaga gaggacctgc tgcggaagca gcggaccttc gacaacggca gcatccccca
     5161 ccagatccac ctgggagagc tgcacgccat tctgcggcgg caggaagatt tttacccatt
     5221 cctgaaggac aaccgggaaa agatcgagaa gatcctgacc ttccgcatcc cctactacgt
     5281 gggccctctg gccaggggaa acagcagatt cgcctggatg accagaaaga gcgaggaaac
     5341 catcaccccc tggaacttcg aggaagtggt ggacaagggc gcttccgccc agagcttcat
     5401 cgagcggatg accaacttcg ataagaacct gcccaacgag aaggtgctgc ccaagcacag
     5461 cctgctgtac gagtacttca ccgtgtataa cgagctgacc aaagtgaaat acgtgaccga
     5521 gggaatgaga aagcccgcct tcctgagcgg cgagcagaaa aaggccatcg tggacctgct
     5581 gttcaagacc aaccggaaag tgaccgtgaa gcagctgaaa gaggactact tcaagaaaat
     5641 cgagtgcttc gactccgtgg aaatctccgg cgtggaagat cggttcaacg cctccctggg
     5701 cacataccac gatctgctga aaattatcaa ggacaaggac ttcctggaca atgaggaaaa
     5761 cgaggacatt ctggaagata tcgtgctgac cctgacactg tttgaggaca gagagatgat
     5821 cgaggaacgg ctgaaaacct atgcccacct gttcgacgac aaagtgatga agcagctgaa
     5881 gcggcggaga tacaccggct ggggcaggct gagccggaag ctgatcaacg gcatccggga
     5941 caagcagtcc ggcaagacaa tcctggattt cctgaagtcc gacggcttcg ccaacagaaa
     6001 cttcatgcag ctgatccacg acgacagcct gacctttaaa gaggacatcc agaaagccca
     6061 ggtgtccggc cagggcgata gcctgcacga gcacattgcc aatctggccg gcagccccgc
     6121 cattaagaag ggcatcctgc agacagtgaa ggtggtggac gagctcgtga aagtgatggg
     6181 ccggcacaag cccgagaaca tcgtgatcga aatggccaga gagaaccaga ccacccagaa
     6241 gggacagaag aacagccgcg agagaatgaa gcggatcgaa gagggcatca aagagctggg
     6301 cagccagatc ctgaaagaac accccgtgga aaacacccag ctgcagaacg agaagctgta
     6361 cctgtactac ctgcagaatg ggcgggatat gtacgtggac caggaactgg acatcaaccg
     6421 gctgtccgac tacgatgtgg accacatcgt gcctcagagc tttctgaagg acgactccat
     6481 cgacaacaag gtgctgacca gaagcgacaa ggcccggggc aagagcgaca acgtgccctc
     6541 cgaagaggtc gtgaagaaga tgaagaacta ctggcggcag ctgctgaacg ccaagctgat
     6601 tacccagaga aagttcgaca atctgaccaa ggccgagaga ggcggcctga gcgaactgga
     6661 taaggccggc ttcatcaaga gacagctggt ggaaacccgg cagatcacaa agcacgtggc
     6721 acagatcctg gactcccgga tgaacactaa gtacgacgag aatgacaagc tgatccggga
     6781 agtgaaagtg atcaccctga agtccaagct ggtgtccgat ttccggaagg atttccagtt
     6841 ttacaaagtg cgcgagatca acaactacca ccacgcccac gacgcctacc tgaacgccgt
     6901 cgtgggaacc gccctgatca aaaagtaccc taagctggaa agcgagttcg tgtacggcga
     6961 ctacaaggtg tacgacgtgc ggaagatgat cgccaagagc gagcaggaaa tcggcaaggc
     7021 taccgccaag tacttcttct acagcaacat catgaacttt ttcaagaccg agattaccct
     7081 ggccaacggc gagatccgga agcggcctct gatcgagaca aacggcgaaa ccggggagat
     7141 cgtgtgggat aagggccggg attttgccac cgtgcggaaa gtgctgagca tgccccaagt
     7201 gaatatcgtg aaaaagaccg aggtgcagac aggcggcttc agcaaagagt ctatcctgcc
     7261 caagaggaac agcgataagc tgatcgccag aaagaaggac tgggacccta agaagtacgg
     7321 cggcttcgac agccccaccg tggcctattc tgtgctggtg gtggccaaag tggaaaaggg
     7381 caagtccaag aaactgaaga gtgtgaaaga gctgctgggg atcaccatca tggaaagaag
     7441 cagcttcgag aagaatccca tcgactttct ggaagccaag ggctacaaag aagtgaaaaa
     7501 ggacctgatc atcaagctgc ctaagtactc cctgttcgag ctggaaaacg gccggaagag
     7561 aatgctggcc tctgccggcg aactgcagaa gggaaacgaa ctggccctgc cctccaaata
     7621 tgtgaacttc ctgtacctgg ccagccacta tgagaagctg aagggctccc ccgaggataa
     7681 tgagcagaaa cagctgtttg tggaacagca caagcactac ctggacgaga tcatcgagca
     7741 gatcagcgag ttctccaaga gagtgatcct ggccgacgct aatctggaca aagtgctgtc
     7801 cgcctacaac aagcaccggg ataagcccat cagagagcag gccgagaata tcatccacct
     7861 gtttaccctg accaatctgg gagcccctgc cgccttcaag tactttgaca ccaccatcga
     7921 ccggaagagg tacaccagca ccaaagaggt gctggacgcc accctgatcc accagagcat
     7981 caccggcctg tacgagacac ggatcgacct gtctcagctg ggaggcgaca gcgctggagg
     8041 aggtggaagc ggaggaggag gaagcggagg aggaggtagc ggacctaaga aaaagaggaa
     8101 ggtggcggcc gctggatccg gacgggctga cgcattggac gattttgatc tggatatgct
     8161 gggaagtgac gccctcgatg attttgacct tgacatgctt ggttcggatg cccttgatga
     8221 ctttgacctc gacatgctcg gcagtgacgc ccttgatgat ttcgacctgg acatgctgat
     8281 taactgtaca ggcagtggag agggcagagg aagtctgcta acatgcggtg acgtcgagga
     8341 gaatcctggc ccaatggcca agcctttgtc tcaagaagaa tccaccctca ttgaaagagc
     8401 aacggctaca atcaacagca tccccatctc tgaagactac agcgtcgcca gcgcagctct
     8461 ctctagcgac ggccgcatct tcactggtgt caatgtatat cattttactg ggggaccttg
     8521 tgcagaactc gtggtgctgg gcactgctgc tgctgcggca gctggcaacc tgacttgtat
     8581 cgtcgcgatc ggaaatgaga acaggggcat cttgagcccc tgcggacggt gccgacaggt
     8641 gcttctcgat ctgcatcctg ggatcaaagc catagtgaag gacagtgatg gacagccgac
     8701 ggcagttggg attcgtgaat tgctgccctc tggttatgtg tgggagggct aagaattcga
     8761 tatcaagctt atcggtaatc aacctctgga ttacaaaatt tgtgaaagat tgactggtat
     8821 tcttaactat gttgctcctt ttacgctatg tggatacgct gctttaatgc ctttgtatca
     8881 tgctattgct tcccgtatgg ctttcatttt ctcctccttg tataaatcct ggttgctgtc
     8941 tctttatgag gagttgtggc ccgttgtcag gcaacgtggc gtggtgtgca ctgtgtttgc
     9001 tgacgcaacc cccactggtt ggggcattgc caccacctgt cagctccttt ccgggacttt
     9061 cgctttcccc ctccctattg ccacggcgga actcatcgcc gcctgccttg cccgctgctg
     9121 gacaggggct cggctgttgg gcactgacaa ttccgtggtg ttgtcgggga aatcatcgtc
     9181 ctttccttgg ctgctcgcct gtgttgccac ctggattctg cgcgggacgt ccttctgcta
     9241 cgtcccttcg gccctcaatc cagcggacct tccttcccgc ggcctgctgc cggctctgcg
     9301 gcctcttccg cgtcttcgcc ttcgccctca gacgagtcgg atctcccttt gggccgcctc
     9361 cccgcatcga taccgtcgac ctcgagacct agaaaaacat ggagcaatca caagtagcaa
     9421 tacagcagct accaatgctg attgtgcctg gctagaagca caagaggagg aggaggtggg
     9481 ttttccagtc acacctcagg tacctttaag accaatgact tacaaggcag ctgtagatct
     9541 tagccacttt ttaaaagaaa aggggggact ggaagggcta attcactccc aacgaagaca
     9601 agatatcctt gatctgtgga tctaccacac acaaggctac ttccctgatt ggcagaacta
     9661 cacaccaggg ccagggatca gatatccact gacctttgga tggtgctaca agctagtacc
     9721 agttgagcaa gagaaggtag aagaagccaa tgaaggagag aacacccgct tgttacaccc
     9781 tgtgagcctg catgggatgg atgacccgga gagagaagta ttagagtgga ggtttgacag
     9841 ccgcctagca tttcatcaca tggcccgaga gctgcatccg gactgtactg ggtctctctg
     9901 gttagaccag atctgagcct gggagctctc tggctaacta gggaacccac tgcttaagcc
     9961 tcaataaagc ttgccttgag tgcttcaagt agtgtgtgcc cgtctgttgt gtgactctgg
    10021 taactagaga tccctcagac ccttttagtc agtgtggaaa atctctagca gggcccgttt
    10081 aaacccgctg atcagcctcg actgtgcctt ctagttgcca gccatctgtt gtttgcccct
    10141 cccccgtgcc ttccttgacc ctggaaggtg ccactcccac tgtcctttcc taataaaatg
    10201 aggaaattgc atcgcattgt ctgagtaggt gtcattctat tctggggggt ggggtggggc
    10261 aggacagcaa gggggaggat tgggaagaca atagcaggca tgctggggat gcggtgggct
    10321 ctatggcttc tgaggcggaa agaaccagct ggggctctag ggggtatccc cnnnnnnnnn
    10381 nnnnnnnnnn nnnnnnnnnn nnnnnnnnnn nnnnnnnnnn nnnnnnnnnn nnnnnnnnnn
    10441 nnnnnnnnnn nnnnnnnnnn nnnnnnnnnn nnnnnnnnnn nnnnnnnnnn nnnnncnnnn
    10501 nnnnnnnnnn nnnnnnnnnn nnnnnnnnnn nnnnnnnnnn nnnnnnnnnn nnnnnnnnnn
    10561 nnnnnnnnnn nnnnnnnnnn nnnnnnnann nnnnnnnnnn nnnnnnnnnn nnnnnnnnnn
    10621 nnnnnnnnnn nnnnnnncct ttgacgttgg agtccacgtt ctttaatagt ggactcttgt
    10681 tccaaactgg aacaacactc aaccctatct cggtctattc ttttgattta taagggattt
    10741 tgccgatttc ggcctattgg ttaaaaaatg agctgattta acaaaaattt aacgcgaatt
    10801 aattctgtgg aatgtgtgtc agttagggtg tggaaagtcc ccaggctccc cagcaggcag
    10861 aagtatgcaa agcatgcatc tcaattagtc agcaaccagg tgtggaaagt ccccaggctc
    10921 cccagcaggc agaagtatgc aaagcatgca tctcaattag tcagcaacca tagtcccgcc
    10981 cctaactccg cccatcccgc ccctaactcc gcccagttcc gcccattctc cgccccatgg
    11041 ctgactaatt ttttttattt atgcagaggc cgaggccgcc tctgcctctg agctattcca
    11101 gaagtagtga ggaggctttt ttggaggcct aggcttttgc aaaaagctcc cgggagcttg
    11161 tatatccatt ttcggatctg atcagcacgt gttgacaatt aatcatcggc atagtatatc
    11221 ggcatagtat aatacgacaa ggtgaggaac taaaccatgg ccaagttgac cagtgccgtt
    11281 ccggtgctca ccgcgcgcga cgtcgccgga gcggtcgagt tctggaccga ccggctcggg
    11341 ttctcccggg acttcgtgga ggacgacttc gccggtgtgg tccgggacga cgtgaccctg
    11401 ttcatcagcg cggtccagga ccaggtggtg ccggacaaca ccctggcctg ggtgtgggtg
    11461 cgcggcctgg acgagctgta cgccgagtgg tcggaggtcg tgtccacgaa cttccgggac
    11521 gcctccgggc cggccatgac cgagatcggc gagcagccgt gggggcggga gttcgccctg
    11581 cgcgacccgg ccggcaactg cgtgcacttc gtggccgagg agcaggactg acacgtgcta
    11641 cgagatttcg attccaccgc cgccttctat gaaaggttgg gcttcggaat cgttttccgg
    11701 gacgccggct ggatgatcct ccagcgcggg gatctcatgc tggagttctt cgcccacccc
    11761 aacttgttta ttgcagctta taatggttac aaataaagca atagcatcac aaatttcaca
    11821 aataaagcat ttttttcact gcattctagt tgtggtttgt ccaaactcat caatgtatct
    11881 tatcatgtct gtataccgtc gacctctagc tagagcttgg cgtaatcatg gtcatagctg
    11941 tttcctgtgt gaaattgtta tccgctcaca attccacaca acatacgagc cggaagcata
    12001 aagtgtaaag cctggggtgc ctaatgagtg agctaactca cattaattgc gttgcgctca
    12061 ctgcccgctt tccagtcggg aaacctgtcg tgccagctgc attaatgaat cggccaacgc
    12121 gcggggagag gcggtttgcg tattgggcgc tcttccgctt cctcgctcac tgactcgctg
    12181 cgctcggtcg ttcggctgcg gcgagcggta tcagctcact caaaggcggt aatacggtta
    12241 tccacagaat caggggataa cgcaggaaag aacatgtgag caaaaggcca gcaaaaggcc
    12301 aggaaccgta aaaaggccgc gttgctggcg tttttccata ggctccgccc ccctgacgag
    12361 catcacaaaa atcgacgctc aagtcagagg tggcgaaacc cgacaggact ataaagatac
    12421 caggcgtttc cccctggaag ctccctcgtg cgctctcctg ttccgaccct gccgcttacc
    12481 ggatacctgt ccgcctttct cccttcggga agcgtggcgc tttctcatag ctcacgctgt
    12541 aggtatctca gttcggtgta ggtcgttcgc tccaagctgg gctgtgtgca cgaacccccc
    12601 gttcagcccg accgctgcgc cttatccggt aactatcgtc ttgagtccaa cccggtaaga
    12661 cacgacttat cgccactggc agcagccact ggtaacagga ttagcagagc gaggtatgta
    12721 ggcggtgcta cagagttctt gaagtggtgg cctaactacg gctacactag aagaacagta
    12781 tttggtatct gcgctctgct gaagccagtt accttcggaa aaagagttgg tagctcttga
    12841 tccggcaaac aaaccaccgc tggtagcggt ggtttttttg tttgcaagca gcagattacg
    12901 cgcagaaaaa aaggatctca agaagatcct ttgatctttt ctacggggtc tgacgctcag
    12961 tggaacgaaa actcacgtta agggattttg gtcatgagat tatcaaaaag gatcttcacc
    13021 tagatccttt taaattaaaa atgaagtttt aaatcaatct aaagtatata tgagtaaact
    13081 tggtctgaca gttaccaatg cttaatcagt gaggcaccta tctcagcgat ctgtctattt
    13141 cgttcatcca tagttgcctg actccccgtc gtgtagataa ctacgatacg ggagggctta
    13201 ccatctggcc ccagtgctgc aatgataccg cgagacccac gctcaccggc tccagattta
    13261 tcagcaataa accagccagc cggaagggcc gagcgcagaa gtggtcctgc aactttatcc
    13321 gcctccatcc agtctattaa ttgttgccgg gaagctagag taagtagttc gccagttaat
    13381 agtttgcgca acgttgttgc cattgctaca ggcatcgtgg tgtcacgctc gtcgtttggt
    13441 atggcttcat tcagctccgg ttcccaacga tcaaggcgag ttacatgatc ccccatgttg
    13501 tgcaaaaaag cggttagctc cttcggtcct ccgatcgttg tcagaagtaa gttggccgca
    13561 gtgttatcac tcatggttat ggcagcactg cataattctc ttactgtcat gccatccgta
    13621 agatgctttt ctgtgactgg tgagtactca accaagtcat tctgagaata gtgtatgcgg
    13681 cgaccgagtt gctcttgccc ggcgtcaata cgggataata ccgcgccaca tagcagaact
    13741 ttaaaagtgc tcatcattgg aaaacgttct tcggggcgaa aactctcaag gatcttaccg
    13801 ctgttgagat ccagttcgat gtaacccact cgtgcaccca actgatcttc agcatctttt
    13861 actttcacca gcgtttctgg gtgagcaaaa acaggaaggc aaaatgccgc aaaaaaggga
    13921 ataagggcga cacggaaatg ttgaatactc atactcttcc tttttcaata ttattgaagc
    13981 atttatcagg gttattgtct catgagcgga tacatatttg aatgtattta gaaaaataaa
    14041 caaatagggg ttccgcgcac atttccccga aaagtgccac ctgac
//
