[The description below was written by a language model from this plasmid's Addgene catalogue record and the feature table of its GenBank file.]
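Description:
lenti dCAS-VP64_Blast is a 14,085 bp third-generation lentiviral transfer plasmid on a plenti backbone, built to deliver a CRISPR-based transcriptional activator into mammalian cells. It is propagated in E. coli through a high-copy ColE1/pUC-type origin with ampicillin selection (AmpR). The backbone also carries an f1 ori and an SV40 promoter/ori plus EM7-driven BleoR cassette that lies outside the packaged region. Viral genomic RNA is transcribed from a CMV enhancer/promoter fused to a truncated HIV-1 5' LTR, which is the Tat-independent arrangement typical of third-generation vectors. The packaged region contains the Psi packaging signal, the RRE for Rev-dependent nuclear export and the cPPT/CTS. It ends in a second truncated LTR, which the feature table labels as a 5' LTR although it sits at the 3' end, followed by a bGH polyadenylation signal.

The payload is a single open reading frame driven by the human EF-1-alpha promoter with its intron A. It begins with a nucleoplasmin bipartite NLS, followed by catalytically dead S. pyogenes Cas9 carrying D10A (RuvC) and N863A (HNH), an SV40 NLS, and VP64, a tetramer of the minimal VP16 activation domain. A T2A peptide then links this fusion to blasticidin S deaminase, so that ribosomal skipping produces the activator and the resistance protein as separate polypeptides from one transcript. Blasticidin can therefore be used to select transduced cells. A downstream WPRE enhances transcript expression.

The plasmid carries no guide RNA cassette, so targeting depends on a separately supplied sgRNA. The record presents it as a component of the SAM (synergistic activation mediator) system for genome-scale gene activation, and it is distributed with the SAM library. A typical use is making stable dCas9-VP64 cell lines for activation experiments and screens.
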