Addgene plasmid #61425: lenti dCAS-VP64_Blast
Purpose: 3rd generation lenti vector encoding dCAS9-VP64 with 2A Blast resistance marker (EF1a-NLS-dCas9(N863)-VP64-2A-Blast-WPRE)
Depositing lab: Feng Zhang. Depositing organization: Broad Institute. Publication: Genome-scale transcriptional activation by an engineered CRISPR-Cas9 complex. Konermann S, Brigham MD, Trevino AE, Joung J, Abudayyeh OO, Barcena C, Hsu PD, Habib N, Gootenberg JS, Nishimasu H, Nureki O, Zhang F. Nature. 2014 Dec 10. doi: 10.1038/nature14136. PubMed 25494202.
Backbone
  Vector backbone: plenti
  Vector type: Mammalian Expression, Lentiviral, CRISPR
  Selectable markers: Blasticidin
Growth in bacteria
  Bacterial resistance: Ampicillin, 100 μg/mL
  Growth temperature: 37°C
  Growth strain: Stbl3
  Growth instructions: none
  Copy number: High Copy
Gene/Insert
  Gene/Insert name: dCAS9(D10A, N863A)-VP64_2A_Blast
  Species: Synthetic; S. pyogenes
  Mutation: D10A and N863A in Cas9
  Promoter: EF1A
  Cloning method: Restriction Enzyme; 5′ cloning site BsiWI (not destroyed); 3′ cloning site EcoRI (not destroyed)
  Sequencing primers: 5′ GTTTGGATCTTGGTTCATTCTCAAGCCTCAG; 3′ cacatagcgtaaaaggagcaacatag
Terms and licenses: Academic/Nonprofit Terms; Industry Terms: Not Available to Industry
Depositor comments: IMPORTANT NOTE: If you intend to order the SAM library, this plasmid will come included with that order. Please do NOT order this plasmid if you are already planning to order the SAM library. For additional information, protocols and an activator sgRNA design tool, visit our website: http://sam.genome-engineering.org/
How to cite: lenti dCAS-VP64_Blast was a gift from Feng Zhang (Addgene plasmid # 61425 ; http://n2t.net/addgene:61425 ; RRID:Addgene_61425) For viral preps, please replace (Addgene plasmid # 61425) in the above sentence with: (Addgene viral prep # 61425-LV) or (Addgene viral prep # 61425-LVC)
