>Addgene plasmid #61425 | lenti dCAS-VP64_Blast | addgene partial sequence | sequence record 106129 | dCas9-F2 5'-CCAAAGAGGTGCTGGACG-3'
TCACCGGCCTGTACGAGACACGGATCGACCTGTCTCAGCTGGGAGGCGACAGCGCTGGAGGAGGTGGAAG
CGGAGGAGGAGGAAGCGGAGGAGGAGGTAGCGGACCTAAGAAAAAGAGGAAGGTGGCGGCCGCTGGATCC
GGACGGGCTGACGCATTGGACGATTTTGATCTGGATATGCTGGGAAGTGACGCCCTCGATGATTTTGACC
TTGACATGCTTGGTTCGGATGCCCTTGATGACTTTGACCTCGACATGCTCGGCAGTGACGCCCTTGATGA
TTTCGACCTGGACATGCTGATTAACTGTACAGGCAGTGGAGAGGGCAGAGGAAGTCTGCTAACATGCGGT
GACGTCGAGGAGAATCCTGGCCCAATGGCCAAGCCTTTGTCTCAAGAAGAATCCACCCTCATTGAAAGAG
CAACGGCTACAATCAACAGCATCCCCATCTCTGAAGACTACAGCGTCGCCAGCGCAGCTCTCTCTAGCGA
CGGCCGCATCTTCACTGGTGTCAATGTATATCATTTTACTGGGGGACCTTGTGCAGAACTCGTGGTGCTG
GGCACTGCTGCTGCTGCGGCAGCTGGCAACCTGACTTGTATCGTCGCGATCGGAAATGAGAACAGGGGCA
TCTTGAGCCCCTGCGGACGGTGCCGACAGGTGCTTCTCGATCTGCATCCTGGGATCAAAGCCATAGTGAA
GGACAGTGATGGACAGCCGACGGCAGTTGGGATTCGTGAATTGCTGCCCTCTGGTTATGTGTGGGAGGGC
TAAGAATTCGATATCAAGCTTATCGGTAATCAACCTCTGGATTACAAAATTTGTGAAAGATTGACTGGTA
TTCTTAACTATGTTGCTCCTTTTACGCTATGTGGATACGCTGCTTTAATGCCTTTGTATCATGCTATTGC
TTCCCGTATGGCTTTCATTTTCTCCTCCTTGTATAAA
