>Addgene plasmid #61425 | lenti dCAS-VP64_Blast | addgene partial sequence | sequence record 106130 | dCas9-R2 5'-GGGTTTCCACCAGCTGTCTC-3'
GTTCGCTCAGGCCGCCTCTCTCGGCCTTGGTCAGATTGTCGAACTTTCTCTGGGTAATCAGCTTGGCGTT
CAGCAGCTGCCGCCAGTAGTTCTTCATCTTCTTCACGACCTCTTCGGAGGGCACGTTGTCGCTCTTGCCC
CGGGCCTTGTCGCTTCTGGTCAGCACCTTGTTGTCGATGGAGTCGTCCTTCAGAAAGCTCTGAGGCACGA
TGTGGTCCACATCGTAGTCGGACAGCCGGTTGATGTCCAGTTCCTGGTCCACGTACATATCCCGCCCATT
CTGCAGGTAGTACAGGTACAGCTTCTCGTTCTGCAGCTGGGTGTTTTCCACGGGGTGTTCTTTCAGGATC
TGGCTGCCCAGCTCTTTGATGCCCTCTTCGATCCGCTTCATTCTCTCGCGGCTGTTCTTCTGTCCCTTCT
GGGTGGTCTGGTTCTCTCTGGCCATTTCGATCACGATGTTCTCGGGCTTGTGCCGGCCCATCACTTTCAC
GAGCTCGTCCACCACCTTCACTGTCTGCAGGATGCCCTTCTTAATGGCGGGGCTGCCGGCCAGATTGGCA
ATGTGCTCGTGCAGGCTATCGCCCTGGCCGGACACCTGGGCTTTCTGGATGTCCTCTTTAAAGGTCAGGC
TGTCGTCGTGGATCAGCTGCATGAAGTTTCTGTTGGCGAAGCCGTCGGACTTCAGGAAATCCAGGATTGT
CTTGCCGGACTGCTTGTCCCGGATGCCGTTGATCAGCTTCCGGCTCAGCCTGCCCCAGCCGGTGTATCTC
CGCCGCTTCAGCTGCTTCATCACTTTGTCGTCGAACAGGTGGGCATAGGTTTTCAGCCGTTCCTCGATCA
TCTCTCTGTCCTCA
