>Addgene plasmid #61425 | lenti dCAS-VP64_Blast | addgene partial sequence | sequence record 106131 | EF1a-F 5'-TCAAGCCTCAGACAGTGGTTC-3'
GGTGTCGTGACGTACGGCCACCATGAAAAGGCCGGCGGCCACGAAAAAGGCCGGCCAGGCAAAAAAGAAA
AAGGACAAGAAGTACAGCATCGGCCTGGCCATCGGCACCAACTCTGTGGGCTGGGCCGTGATCACCGACG
AGTACAAGGTGCCCAGCAAGAAATTCAAGGTGCTGGGCAACACCGACCGGCACAGCATCAAGAAGAACCT
GATCGGAGCCCTGCTGTTCGACAGCGGCGAAACAGCCGAGGCCACCCGGCTGAAGAGAACCGCCAGAAGA
AGATACACCAGACGGAAGAACCGGATCTGCTATCTGCAAGAGATCTTCAGCAACGAGATGGCCAAGGTGG
ACGACAGCTTCTTCCACAGACTGGAAGAGTCCTTCCTGGTGGAAGAGGATAAGAAGCACGAGCGGCACCC
CATCTTCGGCAACATCGTGGACGAGGTGGCCTACCACGAGAAGTACCCCACCATCTACCACCTGAGAAAG
AAACTGGTGGACAGCACCGACAAGGCCGACCTGCGGCTGATCTATCTGGCCCTGGCCCACATGATCAAGT
TCCGGGGCCACTTCCTGATCGAGGGCGACCTGAACCCCGACAACAGCGACGTGGACAAGCTGTTCATCCA
GCTGGTGCAGACCTACAACCAGCTGTTCGAGGAAAACCCCATCAACGCCAGCGGCGTGGACGCCAAGGCC
ATCCTGTCTGCCAGACTGAGCAAGAGCAGACGGCTGGAAAATCTGATCGCCCAGCTGCCCGGCGAGAAGA
AGAATGGCCTGTTCGGCAACCTGATTGCCCTGAGCCTGGGCCTGACCCCCAACTTCAAGAGCAACTTCGA
CCTGGCCGAGGATGCCAAACTGCAGCTGAGCAAGGACACCTACGACGACGACCTGGACAACCTGCTGGCC
CAGATCGGCGACCAGTACGCCGACCTGTTTCTGGCCGCCAAGAACCTGTCCGACGCC
