>Addgene plasmid #61425 | lenti dCAS-VP64_Blast | addgene partial sequence | sequence record 106134 | blast-R 5'-gctctttcaatgagggtgga-3'
GGCTTGGCCATTGGGCCAGGATTCTCCTCGACGTCACCGCATGTTAGCAGACTTCCTCTGCCCTCTCCAC
TGCCTGTACAGTTAATCAGCATGTCCAGGTCGAAATCATCAAGGGCGTCACTGCCGAGCATGTCGAGGTC
AAAGTCATCAAGGGCATCCGAACCAAGCATGTCAAGGTCAAAATCATCGAGGGCGTCACTTCCCAGCATA
TCCAGATCAAAATCGTCCAATGCGTCAGCCCGTCCGGATCCAGCGGCCGCCACCTTCCTCTTTTTCTTAG
GTCCGCTACCTCCTCCTCCGCTTCCTCCTCCTCCGCTTCCACCTCCTCCAGCGCTGTCGCCTCCCAGCTG
AGACAGGTCGATCCGTGTCTCGTACAGGCCGGTGATGCTCTGGTGGATCAGGGTGGCGTCCAGCACCTCT
TTGGTGCTGGTGTACCTCTTCCGGTCGATGGTGGTGTCAAAGTACTTGAAGGCGGCAGGGGCTCCCAGAT
TGGTCAGGGTAAACAGGTGGATGATATTCTCGGCCTGCTCTCTGATGGGCTTATCCCGGTGCTTGTTGTA
GGCGGACAGCACTTTGTCCAGATTAGCGTCGGCCAGGATCACTCTCTTGGAGAACTCGCTGATCTGCTCG
ATGATCTCGTCCAGGTAGTGCTTGTGCTGTTCCACAAACAGCTGTTTCTGCTCATTATCCTCGGGGGAGC
CCTTCAGCTTCTCATAGTGGCTGGCCAGGTACAGGAAGTTCACATATTTGGAGGGCAGGGCCAGTTCGTT
TCCCTTCTGCAGTTCGCCGGCAGAGGCCAGCATTCTCTTCCGGCCGTTTTCCAGCTCGAACAGGGAGTAC
TTAGGCAGCTTGATGATCAGGTCCTTTTTCACTTCTTTGTAGCCCTTGGCTTCCAGAAAGTCGATGGGAT
TCTTCTCGAAGCTGCTTCTTTCCATGATGGTGATCCCCAGCAGCTCTTTCACACTCTTCAGTTTCTTGGA
CTTGCCCTTTT
